Addgene plasmid #242669: pCMV-SpCas9-VRQR(+G366R)-P2A-EGFP (KAC1026)
Purpose: CMV promoter expression plasmid for human codon optimized SpCas9-VRQR(G366R)-BPNLS(SV40)-3xFLAG-P2A-EGFP
Depositing lab: Benjamin Kleinstiver. Depositing organization: Massachusetts General Hospital. Publication: Treatment of a severe vascular disease using a bespoke CRISPR-Cas9 base editor in mice. Alves CRR, Das S, Krishnan V, Ha LL, Fox LR, Stutzman HE, Shamber CE, Kalailingam P, McCarthy S, Lino Cardenas CL, Fong CE, Imai T, Mitra S, Yun S, Wood RK, Benning FMC, Roh K, Lawton J, Kim N, Silverstein RA, Ferreira da Silva J, de la Cruz D, Richa R, Xie J, Gray-Edwards HL, Malhotra R, Chung DY, Chao LH, Tsai SQ, Maguire CA, Lindsay ME, Kleinstiver BP, Musolino PL. Nat Biomed Eng. 2025 Sep 11:10.1038/s41551-025-01499-1. doi: 10.1038/s41551-025-01499-1. PubMed 40935887.
Backbone
  Vector backbone: pCMV-T7-SpCas9-P2A-EGFP (RTW3027) (Addgene Plasmid #139987)
  Vector type: Mammalian Expression, CRISPR
Growth in bacteria
  Bacterial resistance: Ampicillin, 100 μg/mL
  Growth temperature: 37°C
  Growth strain: DH5alpha
  Copy number: High Copy
Gene/Insert
  Gene/Insert name: pCMV-SpCas9-VRQR(G366R)-BPNLS(SV40)-3xFLAG-P2A-EGFP (alt names: KAC1026; SpCas9-VRQR(+G366R) nuclease)
  Species: Synthetic
  Mutation: VRQR + G366R mutations in SpCas9(G366R/D1135V/G1218R/R1335Q/T1337R)
  Promoter: CMV and T7
  Tag / fusion protein: BPNLS (N terminal on insert)
  Cloning method: Gibson Cloning
  Sequencing primers: 5′ oBK6928-CCAAGTCTCCACCCCATTGACG; 3′ oBK219-GGGAGTGGCACCTTCCAGGGTC
Terms and licenses: Academic/Nonprofit Terms; Industry Terms: Not Available to Industry
How to cite: pCMV-SpCas9-VRQR(+G366R)-P2A-EGFP (KAC1026) was a gift from Benjamin Kleinstiver (Addgene plasmid # 242669 ; http://n2t.net/addgene:242669 ; RRID:Addgene_242669)
