[The description below was written by a language model from this plasmid's Addgene catalogue record and pLannotate feature annotations shown in this document.]
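Description:
pCMV-SpCas9-VRQR(+G366R)-P2A-EGFP (KAC1026) is an 8,451 nt mammalian expression plasmid for an engineered Streptococcus pyogenes Cas9 nuclease, built by Gibson cloning in the pCMV-T7-SpCas9-P2A-EGFP backbone. It is propagated in E. coli as a high-copy plasmid through a ColE1/pUC-type origin and selected with ampicillin via the β-lactamase gene. Short remnants of lac regulatory elements, a pBluescript multiple cloning site, an SV40 promoter fragment and a pBR322 bom fragment are backbone leftovers with no stated function. No mammalian selection marker is annotated.

The expression cassette is driven by the CMV immediate-early enhancer and promoter. A T7 promoter lies just upstream of the coding sequence, which in principle also permits in vitro transcription of the mRNA. The human codon-optimized Cas9 open reading frame carries the VRQR substitutions (D1135V, G1218R, R1335Q, T1337R), a set known for shifting PAM recognition away from the canonical NGG, plus an additional G366R mutation. According to the record, the nuclease is fused to a bipartite SV40 nuclear localization signal and a 3xFLAG epitope for detection. The construct name places the NLS after Cas9, although the tag field lists it as N-terminal, and it is not separately annotated in the feature table. A P2A self-cleaving peptide then links the fusion to EGFP, so the fluorescent reporter is produced as a separate protein from the same transcript and marks transfected cells. The bovine growth hormone polyadenylation signal terminates the transcript.

The plasmid encodes no guide RNA, so one must be supplied separately. It is suited to transient transfection experiments that test the nuclease activity and targeting of this Cas9 variant, and it was deposited in connection with work developing a bespoke CRISPR-Cas9 base editor for a vascular disease in mice.
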