Features (pLannotate 1.2.2; 17 found; start..end, strand, type, name):
    132..335     +  promoter       CMV promoter: human cytomegalovirus (CMV) immediate early promoter
    377..395     +  promoter       T7 promoter: promoter for bacteriophage T7 RNA polymerase
    409..4512    +  CDS            Cas9: Cas9 (Csn1) endonuclease from the Streptococcus pyogenes Type II CRISPR/Cas system generates RNA-guided double strand breaks in DNA
   4600..4665    +  CDS            3xFLAG: three tandem FLAG® epitope tags, followed by an enterokinase cleavage site
   4741..5457    +  CDS            EGFP: EGFP is a basic (constitutively fluorescent) green fluorescent protein published in 1996, derived from Aequorea victoria. It is reported to be a rapidly-maturing weak dimer with moderate acid sensitivity.
   5512..5736    +  polyA_signal   bGH poly(A) signal: bovine growth hormone polyadenylation signal
   5740..5761    +  promoter       SV40 promoter (fragment): SV40 enhancer and early promoter
   5766..5782    +  misc_feature   MCS (fragment): pBluescript multiple cloning site
   5831..5847    -  protein_bind   lac operator: The lac repressor binds to the lac operator to inhibit transcription in E. coli. This inhibition can be relieved by adding lactose or isopropyl-β-D-thiogalactopyranoside (IPTG). lac repressor encoded by lacI
   5855..5885    -  promoter       lac promoter: promoter for the E. coli lac operon
   5900..5921    -  protein_bind   CAP binding site: CAP binding activates transcription in the presence of cAMP. E. coli catabolite activator protein
   5934..6026    -  CDS            lacI (fragment): lac repressor; lacI; The lac repressor binds to the lac operator to inhibit transcription in E. coli. This inhibition can be relieved by adding lactose or isopropyl-β-D-thiogalactopyranoside (IPTG).
   6209..6797    -  rep_origin     ori: high-copy-number ColE1/pMB1/pBR322/pUC origin of replication
   6968..7828    -  CDS            AmpR: β-lactamase; bla; confers resistance to ampicillin, carbenicillin, and related antibiotics
   7829..7933    -  promoter       AmpR promoter: bla
   8004..8048    -  misc_feature   bom (fragment): basis of mobility region from pBR322
   8203..131     +  enhancer       CMV enhancer (across the origin): human cytomegalovirus immediate early enhancer
>Addgene plasmid #242669 | pCMV-SpCas9-VRQR(+G366R)-P2A-EGFP (KAC1026) | addgene full sequence | sequence record 488988 | Addgene NGS Result
ATATGCCAAGTACGCCCCCTATTGACGTCAATGACGGTAAATGGCCCGCCTGGCATTATGCCCAGTACAT
GACCTTATGGGACTTTCCTACTTGGCAGTACATCTACGTATTAGTCATCGCTATTACCATGGTGATGCGG
TTTTGGCAGTACATCAATGGGCGTGGATAGCGGTTTGACTCACGGGGATTTCCAAGTCTCCACCCCATTG
ACGTCAATGGGAGTTTGTTTTGGCACCAAAATCAACGGGACTTTCCAAAATGTCGTAACAACTCCGCCCC
ATTGACGCAAATGGGCGGTAGGCGTGTACGGTGGGAGGTCTATATAAGCAGAGCTGGTTTAGTGAACCGT
CAGATCCGCTAGAGATCCGCGGCCGCTAATACGACTCACTATAGGGAGAGCCGCCACCATGGACAAGAAG
TACAGCATCGGCCTGGACATCGGCACCAACTCTGTGGGCTGGGCCGTGATCACCGACGAGTACAAGGTGC
CCAGCAAGAAATTCAAGGTGCTGGGCAACACCGACCGGCACAGCATCAAGAAGAACCTGATCGGAGCCCT
GCTGTTCGACAGCGGCGAAACAGCCGAGGCCACCCGGCTGAAGAGAACCGCCAGAAGAAGATACACCAGA
CGGAAGAACCGGATCTGCTATCTGCAAGAGATCTTCAGCAACGAGATGGCCAAGGTGGACGACAGCTTCT
TCCACAGACTGGAAGAGTCCTTCCTGGTGGAAGAGGATAAGAAGCACGAGCGGCACCCCATCTTCGGCAA
CATCGTGGACGAGGTGGCCTACCACGAGAAGTACCCCACCATCTACCACCTGAGAAAGAAACTGGTGGAC
AGCACCGACAAGGCCGACCTGCGGCTGATCTATCTGGCCCTGGCCCACATGATCAAGTTCCGGGGCCACT
TCCTGATCGAGGGCGACCTGAACCCCGACAACAGCGACGTGGACAAGCTGTTCATCCAGCTGGTGCAGAC
CTACAACCAGCTGTTCGAGGAAAACCCCATCAACGCCAGCGGCGTGGACGCCAAGGCCATCCTGTCTGCC
AGACTGAGCAAGAGCAGACGGCTGGAAAATCTGATCGCCCAGCTGCCCGGCGAGAAGAAGAATGGCCTGT
TCGGAAACCTGATTGCCCTGAGCCTGGGCCTGACCCCCAACTTCAAGAGCAACTTCGACCTGGCCGAGGA
TGCCAAACTGCAGCTGAGCAAGGACACCTACGACGACGACCTGGACAACCTGCTGGCCCAGATCGGCGAC
CAGTACGCCGACCTGTTTCTGGCCGCCAAGAACCTGTCCGACGCCATCCTGCTGAGCGACATCCTGAGAG
TGAACACCGAGATCACCAAGGCCCCCCTGAGCGCCTCTATGATCAAGAGATACGACGAGCACCACCAGGA
CCTGACCCTGCTGAAAGCTCTCGTGCGGCAGCAGCTGCCTGAGAAGTACAAAGAGATTTTCTTCGACCAG
AGCAAGAACGGCTACGCCGGCTACATTGACGGCAGAGCCAGCCAGGAAGAGTTCTACAAGTTCATCAAGC
CCATCCTGGAAAAGATGGACGGCACCGAGGAACTGCTCGTGAAGCTGAACAGAGAGGACCTGCTGCGGAA
GCAGCGGACCTTCGACAACGGCAGCATCCCCCACCAGATCCACCTGGGAGAGCTGCACGCCATTCTGCGG
CGGCAGGAAGATTTTTACCCATTCCTGAAGGACAACCGGGAAAAGATCGAGAAGATCCTGACCTTCCGCA
TCCCCTACTACGTGGGCCCTCTGGCCAGGGGAAACAGCAGATTCGCCTGGATGACCAGAAAGAGCGAGGA
AACCATCACCCCCTGGAACTTCGAGGAAGTGGTGGACAAGGGCGCTTCCGCCCAGAGCTTCATCGAGCGG
ATGACCAACTTCGATAAGAACCTGCCCAACGAGAAGGTGCTGCCCAAGCACAGCCTGCTGTACGAGTACT
TCACCGTGTATAACGAGCTGACCAAAGTGAAATACGTGACCGAGGGAATGAGAAAGCCCGCCTTCCTGAG
CGGCGAGCAGAAAAAGGCCATCGTGGACCTGCTGTTCAAGACCAACCGGAAAGTGACCGTGAAGCAGCTG
AAAGAGGACTACTTCAAGAAAATCGAGTGCTTCGACTCCGTGGAAATCTCCGGCGTGGAAGATCGGTTCA
ACGCCTCCCTGGGCACATACCACGATCTGCTGAAAATTATCAAGGACAAGGACTTCCTGGACAATGAGGA
AAACGAGGACATTCTGGAAGATATCGTGCTGACCCTGACACTGTTTGAGGACAGAGAGATGATCGAGGAA
CGGCTGAAAACCTATGCCCACCTGTTCGACGACAAAGTGATGAAGCAGCTGAAGCGGCGGAGATACACCG
GCTGGGGCAGGCTGAGCCGGAAGCTGATCAACGGCATCCGGGACAAGCAGTCCGGCAAGACAATCCTGGA
TTTCCTGAAGTCCGACGGCTTCGCCAACAGAAACTTCATGCAGCTGATCCACGACGACAGCCTGACCTTT
AAAGAGGACATCCAGAAAGCCCAGGTGTCCGGCCAGGGCGATAGCCTGCACGAGCACATTGCCAATCTGG
CCGGCAGCCCCGCCATTAAGAAGGGCATCCTGCAGACAGTGAAGGTGGTGGACGAGCTCGTGAAAGTGAT
GGGCCGGCACAAGCCCGAGAACATCGTGATCGAAATGGCCAGAGAGAACCAGACCACCCAGAAGGGACAG
AAGAACAGCCGCGAGAGAATGAAGCGGATCGAAGAGGGCATCAAAGAGCTGGGCAGCCAGATCCTGAAAG
AACACCCCGTGGAAAACACCCAGCTGCAGAACGAGAAGCTGTACCTGTACTACCTGCAGAATGGGCGGGA
TATGTACGTGGACCAGGAACTGGACATCAACCGGCTGTCCGACTACGATGTGGACCATATCGTGCCTCAG
AGCTTTCTGAAGGACGACTCCATCGACAACAAGGTGCTGACCAGAAGCGACAAGAACCGGGGCAAGAGCG
ACAACGTGCCCTCCGAAGAGGTCGTGAAGAAGATGAAGAACTACTGGCGGCAGCTGCTGAACGCCAAGCT
GATTACCCAGAGAAAGTTCGACAATCTGACCAAGGCCGAGAGAGGCGGCCTGAGCGAACTGGATAAGGCC
GGCTTCATCAAGAGACAGCTGGTGGAAACCCGGCAGATCACAAAGCACGTGGCACAGATCCTGGACTCCC
GGATGAACACTAAGTACGACGAGAATGACAAGCTGATCCGGGAAGTGAAAGTGATCACCCTGAAGTCCAA
GCTGGTGTCCGATTTCCGGAAGGATTTCCAGTTTTACAAAGTGCGCGAGATCAACAACTACCACCACGCC
CACGACGCCTACCTGAACGCCGTCGTGGGAACCGCCCTGATCAAAAAGTACCCTAAGCTGGAAAGCGAGT
TCGTGTACGGCGACTACAAGGTGTACGACGTGCGGAAGATGATCGCCAAGAGCGAGCAGGAAATCGGCAA
GGCTACCGCCAAGTACTTCTTCTACAGCAACATCATGAACTTTTTCAAGACCGAGATTACCCTGGCCAAC
GGCGAGATCCGGAAGCGGCCTCTGATCGAGACAAACGGCGAAACCGGGGAGATCGTGTGGGATAAGGGCC
GGGATTTTGCCACCGTGCGGAAAGTGCTGAGCATGCCCCAAGTGAATATCGTGAAAAAGACCGAGGTGCA
GACAGGCGGCTTCAGCAAAGAGTCTATCCTGCCCAAGAGGAACAGCGATAAGCTGATCGCCAGAAAGAAG
GACTGGGACCCTAAGAAGTACGGCGGCTTCGTGAGCCCCACCGTGGCCTATTCTGTGCTGGTGGTGGCCA
AAGTGGAAAAGGGCAAGTCCAAGAAACTGAAGAGTGTGAAAGAGCTGCTGGGGATCACCATCATGGAAAG
AAGCAGCTTCGAGAAGAATCCCATCGACTTTCTGGAAGCCAAGGGCTACAAAGAAGTGAAAAAGGACCTG
ATCATCAAGCTGCCTAAGTACTCCCTGTTCGAGCTGGAAAACGGCCGGAAGAGAATGCTGGCCTCTGCCA
GAGAACTGCAGAAGGGAAACGAACTGGCCCTGCCCTCCAAATATGTGAACTTCCTGTACCTGGCCAGCCA
CTATGAGAAGCTGAAGGGCTCCCCCGAGGATAATGAGCAGAAACAGCTGTTTGTGGAACAGCACAAGCAC
TACCTGGACGAGATCATCGAGCAGATCAGCGAGTTCTCCAAGAGAGTGATCCTGGCCGACGCTAATCTGG
ACAAAGTGCTGTCCGCCTACAACAAGCACCGGGATAAGCCCATCAGAGAGCAGGCCGAGAATATCATCCA
CCTGTTTACCCTGACCAATCTGGGAGCCCCTGCCGCCTTCAAGTACTTTGACACCACCATCGACCGGAAG
CAGTACAGAAGCACCAAAGAGGTGCTGGACGCCACCCTGATCCACCAGAGCATCACCGGCCTGTACGAGA
CACGGATCGACCTGTCTCAGCTGGGAGGCGACGGATCCGGCGGAGGCGGAAGCGGGAAAAGAACCGCCGA
CGGCAGCGAATTCGAGCCCAAGAAGAAGAGGAAAGTCTCGAGCGGAGGCGACTACAAAGACCATGACGGT
GATTATAAAGATCATGACATCGATTACAAGGATGACGATGACAAGGGAGGCGGTGGAAGCGGCGCAACAA
ACTTCTCTCTGCTGAAACAAGCCGGAGATGTCGAAGAGAATCCTGGACCGATGGTGAGCAAGGGCGAGGA
GCTGTTCACCGGGGTGGTGCCCATCCTGGTCGAGCTGGACGGCGACGTAAACGGCCACAAGTTCAGCGTG
TCCGGCGAGGGCGAGGGCGATGCCACCTACGGCAAGCTGACCCTGAAGTTCATCTGCACCACCGGCAAGC
TGCCCGTGCCCTGGCCCACCCTCGTGACCACCCTGACCTACGGCGTGCAGTGCTTCAGCCGCTACCCCGA
CCACATGAAGCAGCACGACTTCTTCAAGTCCGCCATGCCCGAAGGCTACGTCCAGGAGCGCACCATCTTC
TTCAAGGACGACGGCAACTACAAGACCCGCGCCGAGGTGAAGTTCGAGGGCGACACCCTGGTGAACCGCA
TCGAGCTGAAGGGCATCGACTTCAAGGAGGACGGCAACATCCTGGGGCACAAGCTGGAGTACAACTACAA
CAGCCACAACGTCTATATCATGGCCGACAAGCAGAAGAACGGCATCAAGGTGAACTTCAAGATCCGCCAC
AACATCGAGGACGGCAGCGTGCAGCTCGCCGACCACTACCAGCAGAACACCCCCATCGGCGACGGCCCCG
TGCTGCTGCCCGACAACCACTACCTGAGCACCCAGTCCGCCCTGAGCAAAGACCCCAACGAGAAGCGCGA
TCACATGGTCCTGCTGGAGTTCGTGACCGCCGCCGGGATCACTCTCGGCATGGACGAGCTGTACAAGTGA
CCGGTCATCATCACCATCACCATTGAGTTTAAACCCGCTGATCAGCCTCGACTGTGCCTTCTAGTTGCCA
GCCATCTGTTGTTTGCCCCTCCCCCGTGCCTTCCTTGACCCTGGAAGGTGCCACTCCCACTGTCCTTTCC
TAATAAAATGAGGAAATTGCATCGCATTGTCTGAGTAGGTGTCATTCTATTCTGGGGGGTGGGGTGGGGC
AGGACAGCAAGGGGGAGGATTGGGAAGACAATAGCAGGCATGCTGGGGATGCGGTGGGCTCTATGGCTTC
TGAGGCGGAAAGAACCAGCTGGGGCTCGATACCGTCGACCTCTAGCTAGAGCTTGGCGTAATCATGGTCA
TAGCTGTTTCCTGTGTGAAATTGTTATCCGCTCACAATTCCACACAACATACGAGCCGGAAGCATAAAGT
GTAAAGCCTAGGGTGCCTAATGAGTGAGCTAACTCACATTAATTGCGTTGCGCTCACTGCCCGCTTTCCA
GTCGGGAAACCTGTCGTGCCAGCTGCATTAATGAATCGGCCAACGCGCGGGGAGAGGCGGTTTGCGTATT
GGGCGCTCTTCCGCTTCCTCGCTCACTGACTCGCTGCGCTCGGTCGTTCGGCTGCGGCGAGCGGTATCAG
CTCACTCAAAGGCGGTAATACGGTTATCCACAGAATCAGGGGATAACGCAGGAAAGAACATGTGAGCAAA
AGGCCAGCAAAAGGCCAGGAACCGTAAAAAGGCCGCGTTGCTGGCGTTTTTCCATAGGCTCCGCCCCCCT
GACGAGCATCACAAAAATCGACGCTCAAGTCAGAGGTGGCGAAACCCGACAGGACTATAAAGATACCAGG
CGTTTCCCCCTGGAAGCTCCCTCGTGCGCTCTCCTGTTCCGACCCTGCCGCTTACCGGATACCTGTCCGC
CTTTCTCCCTTCGGGAAGCGTGGCGCTTTCTCATAGCTCACGCTGTAGGTATCTCAGTTCGGTGTAGGTC
GTTCGCTCCAAGCTGGGCTGTGTGCACGAACCCCCCGTTCAGCCCGACCGCTGCGCCTTATCCGGTAACT
ATCGTCTTGAGTCCAACCCGGTAAGACACGACTTATCGCCACTGGCAGCAGCCACTGGTAACAGGATTAG
CAGAGCGAGGTATGTAGGCGGTGCTACAGAGTTCTTGAAGTGGTGGCCTAACTACGGCTACACTAGAAGA
ACAGTATTTGGTATCTGCGCTCTGCTGAAGCCAGTTACCTTCGGAAAAAGAGTTGGTAGCTCTTGATCCG
GCAAACAAACCACCGCTGGTAGCGGTGGTTTTTTTGTTTGCAAGCAGCAGATTACGCGCAGAAAAAAAGG
ATCTCAAGAAGATCCTTTGATCTTTTCTACGGGGTCTGACGCTCAGTGGAACGAAAACTCACGTTAAGGG
ATTTTGGTCATGAGATTATCAAAAAGGATCTTCACCTAGATCCTTTTAAATTAAAAATGAAGTTTTAAAT
CAATCTAAAGTATATATGAGTAAACTTGGTCTGACAGTTACCAATGCTTAATCAGTGAGGCACCTATCTC
AGCGATCTGTCTATTTCGTTCATCCATAGTTGCCTGACTCCCCGTCGTGTAGATAACTACGATACGGGAG
GGCTTACCATCTGGCCCCAGTGCTGCAATGATACCGCGAGACCCACGCTCACCGGCTCCAGATTTATCAG
CAATAAACCAGCCAGCCGGAAGGGCCGAGCGCAGAAGTGGTCCTGCAACTTTATCCGCCTCCATCCAGTC
TATTAATTGTTGCCGGGAAGCTAGAGTAAGTAGTTCGCCAGTTAATAGTTTGCGCAACGTTGTTGCCATT
GCTACAGGCATCGTGGTGTCACGCTCGTCGTTTGGTATGGCTTCATTCAGCTCCGGTTCCCAACGATCAA
GGCGAGTTACATGATCCCCCATGTTGTGCAAAAAAGCGGTTAGCTCCTTCGGTCCTCCGATCGTTGTCAG
AAGTAAGTTGGCCGCAGTGTTATCACTCATGGTTATGGCAGCACTGCATAATTCTCTTACTGTCATGCCA
TCCGTAAGATGCTTTTCTGTGACTGGTGAGTACTCAACCAAGTCATTCTGAGAATAGTGTATGCGGCGAC
CGAGTTGCTCTTGCCCGGCGTCAATACGGGATAATACCGCGCCACATAGCAGAACTTTAAAAGTGCTCAT
CATTGGAAAACGTTCTTCGGGGCGAAAACTCTCAAGGATCTTACCGCTGTTGAGATCCAGTTCGATGTAA
CCCACTCGTGCACCCAACTGATCTTCAGCATCTTTTACTTTCACCAGCGTTTCTGGGTGAGCAAAAACAG
GAAGGCAAAATGCCGCAAAAAAGGGAATAAGGGCGACACGGAAATGTTGAATACTCATACTCTTCCTTTT
TCAATATTATTGAAGCATTTATCAGGGTTATTGTCTCATGAGCGGATACATATTTGAATGTATTTAGAAA
AATAAACAAATAGGGGTTCCGCGCACATTTCCCCGAAAAGTGCCACCTGACGTCGACGGATCGGGAGATC
GATCTCCCGATCCCCTAGGGTCGACTCTCAGTACAATCTGCTCTGATGCCGCATAGTTAAGCCAGTATCT
GCTCCCTGCTTGTGTGTTGGAGGTCGCTGAGTAGTGCGCGAGCAAAATTTAAGCTACAACAAGGCAAGGC
TTGACCGACAATTGCATGAAGAATCTGCTTAGGGTTAGGCGTTTTGCGCTGCTTCGCGATGTACGGGCCA
GATATACGCGTTGACATTGATTATTGACTAGTTATTAATAGTAATCAATTACGGGGTCATTAGTTCATAG
CCCATATATGGAGTTCCGCGTTACATAACTTACGGTAAATGGCCCGCCTGGCTGACCGCCCAACGACCCC
CGCCCATTGACGTCAATAATGACGTATGTTCCCATAGTAACGCCAATAGGGACTTTCCATTGACGTCAAT
GGGTGGAGTATTTACGGTAAACTGCCCACTTGGCAGTACATCAAGTGTATC
